>Addgene plasmid #135000 | pMP650 | addgene full sequence | sequence record 267928 | Addgene NGS Result
GTCGACGGATCGGGAGATCTCCCGATCCCCTATGGTGCACTCTCAGTACAATCTGCTCTGATGCCGCATA
GTTAAGCCAGTATCTGCTCCCTGCTTGTGTGTTGGAGGTCGCTGAGTAGTGCGCGAGCAAAATTTAAGCT
ACAACAAGGCAAGGCTTGACCGACAATTGCATGAAGAATCTGCTTAGGGTTAGGCGTTTTGCGCTGCTTC
GCGATGTACGGGCCAGATATACGCGTTGACATTGATTATTGACTAGTTATTAATAGTAATCAATTACGGG
GTCATTAGTTCATAGCCCATATATGGAGTTCCGCGTTACATAACTTACGGTAAATGGCCCGCCTGGCTGA
CCGCCCAACGACCCCCGCCCATTGACGTCAATAATGACGTATGTTCCCATAGTAACGCCAATAGGGACTT
TCCATTGACGTCAATGGGTGGAGTATTTACGGTAAACTGCCCACTTGGCAGTACATCAAGTGTATCATAT
GCCAAGTACGCCCCCTATTGACGTCAATGACGGTAAATGGCCCGCCTGGCATTATGCCCAGTACATGACC
TTATGGGACTTTCCTACTTGGCAGTACATCTACGTATTAGTCATCGCTATTACCATGGTGATGCGGTTTT
GGCAGTACATCAATGGGCGTGGATAGCGGTTTGACTCACGGGGATTTCCAAGTCTCCACCCCATTGACGT
CAATGGGAGTTTGTTTTGGCACCAAAATCAACGGGACTTTCCAAAATGTCGTAACAACTCCGCCCCATTG
ACGCAAATGGGCGGTAGGCGTGTACGGTGGGAGGTCTATATAAGCAGCGCGTTTTGCCTGTACTGGGTCT
CTCTGGTTAGACCAGATCTGAGCCTGGGAGCTCTCTGGCTAACTAGGGAACCCACTGCTTAAGCCTCAAT
AAAGCTTGCCTTGAGTGCTTCAAGTAGTGTGTGCCCGTCTGTTGTGTGACTCTGGTAACTAGAGATCCCT
CAGACCCTTTTAGTCAGTGTGGAAAATCTCTAGCAGTGGCGCCCGAACAGGGACTTGAAAGCGAAAGGGA
AACCAGAGGAGCTCTCTCGACGCAGGACTCGGCTTGCTGAAGCGCGCACGGCAAGAGGCGAGGGGCGGCG
ACTGGTGAGTACGCCAAAAATTTTGACTAGCGGAGGCTAGAAGGAGAGAGATGGGTGCGAGAGCGTCAGT
ATTAAGCGGGGGAGAATTAGATCGCGATGGGAAAAAATTCGGTTAAGGCCAGGGGGAAAGAAAAAATATA
AATTAAAACATATAGTATGGGCAAGCAGGGAGCTAGAACGATTCGCAGTTAATCCTGGCCTGTTAGAAAC
ATCAGAAGGCTGTAGACAAATACTGGGACAGCTACAACCATCCCTTCAGACAGGATCAGAAGAACTTAGA
TCATTATATAATACAGTAGCAACCCTCTATTGTGTGCATCAAAGGATAGAGATAAAAGACACCAAGGAAG
CTTTAGACAAGATAGAGGAAGAGCAAAACAAAAGTAAGACCACCGCACAGCAAGCGGCCGCTGATCTTCA
GACCTGGAGGAGGAGATATGAGGGACAATTGGAGAAGTGAATTATATAAATATAAAGTAGTAAAAATTGA
ACCATTAGGAGTAGCACCCACCAAGGCAAAGAGAAGAGTGGTGCAGAGAGAAAAAAGAGCAGTGGGAATA
GGAGCTTTGTTCCTTGGGTTCTTGGGAGCAGCAGGAAGCACTATGGGCGCAGCGTCAATGACGCTGACGG
TACAGGCCAGACAATTATTGTCTGGTATAGTGCAGCAGCAGAACAATTTGCTGAGGGCTATTGAGGCGCA
ACAGCATCTGTTGCAACTCACAGTCTGGGGCATCAAGCAGCTCCAGGCAAGAATCCTGGCTGTGGAAAGA
TACCTAAAGGATCAACAGCTCCTGGGGATTTGGGGTTGCTCTGGAAAACTCATTTGCACCACTGCTGTGC
CTTGGAATGCTAGTTGGAGTAATAAATCTCTGGAACAGATTTGGAATCACACGACCTGGATGGAGTGGGA
CAGAGAAATTAACAATTACACAAGCTTAATACACTCCTTAATTGAAGAATCGCAAAACCAGCAAGAAAAG
AATGAACAAGAATTATTGGAATTAGATAAATGGGCAAGTTTGTGGAATTGGTTTAACATAACAAATTGGC
TGTGGTATATAAAATTATTCATAATGATAGTAGGAGGCTTGGTAGGTTTAAGAATAGTTTTTGCTGTACT
TTCTATAGTGAATAGAGTTAGGCAGGGATATTCACCATTATCGTTTCAGACCCACCTCCCAACCCCGAGG
GGACCCGACAGGCCCGAAGGAATAGAAGAAGAAGGTGGAGAGAGAGACAGAGACAGATCCATTCGATTAG
TGAACGGATCGGCACTGCGTGCGCCAATTCTGCAGACAAATGGCAGTATTCATCCACAATTTTAAAAGAA
AAGGGGGGATTGGGGGGTACAGTGCAGGGGAAAGAATAGTAGACATAATAGCAACAGACATACAAACTAA
AGAATTACAAAAACAAATTACAAAAATTCAAAATTTTCGGGTTTATTACAGGGACAGCAGAGATCCAGTT
TGGTTAATTAAATTGATTATTGACTAGTGCGCCGGGTTTTGGCGCCTCCCGCGGGCGCCCCCCTCCTCAC
GGCGAGCGCTGCCACGTCAGACGAAGGGCGCAGCGAGCGTCCTGATCCTTCCGCCCGGACGCTCAGGACA
GCGGCCCGCTGCTCATAAGACTCGGCCTTAGAACCCCAGTATCAGCAGAAGGACATTTTAGGACGGGACT
TGGGTGACTCTAGGGCACTGGTTTTCTTTCCAGAGAGCGGAACAGGCGAGGAAAAGTAGTCCCTTCTCGG
CGATTCTGCGGAGGGATCTCCGTGGGGCGGTGAACGCCGATGATTATATAAGGACGCGCCGGGTGTGGCA
CAGCTAGTTCCGTCGCAGCCGGGATTTGGGTCGCGGTTCTTGTTTGTGGATCGCTGTGATCGTCACTTGG
TGAGTAGCGGGCTGCTGGGCTGGCCGGGGCTTTCGTGGCCGCCGGGCCGCTCGGTGGGACGGAAGCGTGT
GGAGAGACCGCCAAGGGCTGTAGTCTGGGTCCGCGAGCAAGGTTGCCCTGAACTGGGGGTTGGGGGGAGC
GCAGCAAAATGGCGGCTGTTCCCGAGTCTTGAATGGAAGACGCTTGTGAGGCGGGCTGTGAGGTCGTTGA
AACAAGGTGGGGGGCATGGTGGGCGGCAAGAACCCAAGGTCTTGAGGCCTTCGCTAATGCGGGAAAGCTC
TTATTCGGGTGAGATGGGCTGGGGCACCATCTGGGGACCCTGACGTGAAGTTTGTCACTGACTGGAGAAC
TCGGTTTGTCGTCTGTTGCGGGGGCGGCAGTTATGGCGGTGCCGTTGGGCAGTGCACCCGTACCTTTGGG
AGCGCGCGCCCTCGTCGTGTCGTGACGTCACCCGTTCTGTTGGCTTATAATGCAGGGTGGGGCCACCTGC
CGGTAGGTGTGCGGTAGGCTTTTCTCCGTCGCAGGACGCAGGGTTCGGGCCTAGGGTAGGCTCTCCTGAA
TCGACAGGCGCCGGACCTCTGGTGAGGGGAGGGATAAGTGAGGCGTCAGTTTCTTTGGTCGGTTTTATGT
ACCTATCTTCTTAAGTAGCTGAAGCTCCGGTTTTGAACTATGCGCTCGGGGTTGGCGAGTGTGTTTTGTG
AAGTTTTTTAGGCACCTTTTGAAATGTAATCATTTGGGTCAATATGTAATTTTCAGTGTTAGACTAGTAA
ATTGTCCGCTAAATTCTGGCCGTTTTTGGCTTTTTTGTTAGACACGCGTTTAATTAAGCCGTCTAGAGGA
TCCCCGGGTGCTAGCGGTGCCACCATGGTTAACCCCAAGAAGAAGAGAAAGGTGGTTAACCTCGAGTCCC
AGGTGCCATCTAAAGGCCGGATCTTTCTCGTCCAAGATGGCCAGGTTAGGGATCCAGAGAAAGTGACAAA
AGAGTTCAAACAGGGACTCTTTCTCCGGAAGTCATCCCTGTCCTCCAGGGGGTGGACAATCGAGATCCTG
AACTGCATTGACAAAATCGAGGGCTCCGAGTTTACGCTTGAGGACATGTACCGATTCGAGTCTGACCTTA
AGAATATTTTCGTGAAGAACAATCACATCAAAGAAAAAATCCGCCAGCAGCTGCAGATCCTCAGAGACAA
AGAAATCATCGAGTTCAAAGGTAGGGGTAAGTACCGCAAGCTGTTCGAAGGAGGCGGTGGAAGCGGGCGC
GCCGACGCGCTGGACGATTTCGATCTCGACATGCTGGGTTCTGATGCCCTCGATGACTTTGACCTGGATA
TGTTGGGAAGCGACGCATTGGATGACTTTGATCTGGACATGCTCGGCTCCGATGCTCTGGACGATTTCGA
TCTCGATATGTTAGGTGGTAAGCCTATCCCTAACCCTCTCCTCGGTCTCGATTCTACGTAACCTGCAGGG
CCGGCTCTAGATCGCGAACGCGTGAATTCTACCGGGTAGGGGAGGCGCTTTTCCCAAGGCAGTCTGGAGC
ATGCGCTTTAGCAGCCCCGCTGGGCACTTGGCGCTACACAAGTGGCCTCTGGCCTCGCACACATTCCACA
TCCACCGGTAGGCGCCAACCGGCTCCGTTCTTTGGTGGCCCCTTCGCGCCACCTTCTACTCCTCCCCTAG
TCAGGAAGTTCCCCCCCGCCCCGCAGCTCGCGTCGTGCAGGACGTGACAAATGGAAGTAGCACGTCTCAC
TAGTCTCGTGCAGATGGACAGCACCGCTGAGCAATGGAAGCGGGTAGGCCTTTGGGGCAGCGGCCAATAG
CAGCTTTGCTCCTTCGCTTTCTGGGCTCAGAGGCTGGGAAGGGGTGGGTCCGGGGGCGGGCTCAGGGGCG
GGCTCAGGGGCGGGGCGGGCGCCCGAAGGTCCTCCGGAGGCCCGGCATTCTGCACGCTTCAAAAGCGCAC
GTCTGCCGCGCTGTTCTCCTCTTCCTCATCTCCGGGCCTTTCGACCTGCAGCCCAAGCTTCCTAGGATGG
CCAAGTTGACCAGTGCCGTTCCGGTGCTCACCGCGCGCGACGTCGCCGGAGCGGTCGAGTTCTGGACCGA
CCGGCTCGGGTTCTCCCGGGACTTCGTGGAGGACGACTTCGCCGGTGTGGTCCGGGACGACGTGACCCTG
TTCATCAGCGCGGTCCAGGACCAGGTGGTGCCGGACAACACCCTGGCCTGGGTGTGGGTGCGCGGCCTGG
ACGAGCTGTACGCCGAGTGGTCGGAGGTCGTGTCCACGAACTTCCGGGACGCCTCCGGGCCGGCCATGAC
CGAGATCGGCGAGCAGCCGTGGGGGCGGGAGTTCGCCCTGCGCGACCCGGCCGGCAACTGCGTGCACTTC
GTGGCCGAGGAGCAGGACTGAGAATTCGATATCAAGCTTATCGATAATCAACCTCTGGATTACAAAATTT
GTGAAAGATTGACTGGTATTCTTAACTATGTTGCTCCTTTTACGCTATGTGGATACGCTGCTTTAATGCC
TTTGTATCATGCTATTGCTTCCCGTATGGCTTTCATTTTCTCCTCCTTGTATAAATCCTGGTTGCTGTCT
CTTTATGAGGAGTTGTGGCCCGTTGTCAGGCAACGTGGCGTGGTGTGCACTGTGTTTGCTGACGCAACCC
CCACTGGTTGGGGCATTGCCACCACCTGTCAGCTCCTTTCCGGGACTTTCGCTTTCCCCCTCCCTATTGC
CACGGCGGAACTCATCGCCGCCTGCCTTGCCCGCTGCTGGACAGGGGCTCGGCTGTTGGGCACTGACAAT
TCCGTGGTGTTGTCGGGGAAATCATCGTCCTTTCCTTGGCTGCTCGCCTGTGTTGCCACCTGGATTCTGC
GCGGGACGTCCTTCTGCTACGTCCCTTCGGCCCTCAATCCAGCGGACCTTCCTTCCCGCGGCCTGCTGCC
GGCTCTGCGGCCTCTTCCGCGTCTTCGCCTTCGCCCTCAGACGAGTCGGATCTCCCTTTGGGCCGCCTCC
CCGCATCGATACCGTCGACCTCGAGACCTAGAAAAACATGGAGCAATCACAAGTAGCAATACAGCAGCTA
CCAATGCTGATTGTGCCTGGCTAGAAGCACAAGAGGAGGAGGAGGTGGGTTTTCCAGTCACACCTCAGGT
ACCTTTAAGACCAATGACTTACAAGGCAGCTGTAGATCTTAGCCACTTTTTAAAAGAAAAGGGGGGACTG
GAAGGGCTAATTCACTCCCAACGAAGACAAGATATCCTTGATCTGTGGATCTACCACACACAAGGCTACT
TCCCTGATTGGCAGAACTACACACCAGGGCCAGGGATCAGATATCCACTGACCTTTGGATGGTGCTACAA
GCTAGTACCAGTTGAGCAAGAGAAGGTAGAAGAAGCCAATGAAGGAGAGAACACCCGCTTGTTACACCCT
GTGAGCCTGCATGGGATGGATGACCCGGAGAGAGAAGTATTAGAGTGGAGGTTTGACAGCCGCCTAGCAT
TTCATCACATGGCCCGAGAGCTGCATCCGGACTGTACTGGGTCTCTCTGGTTAGACCAGATCTGAGCCTG
GGAGCTCTCTGGCTAACTAGGGAACCCACTGCTTAAGCCTCAATAAAGCTTGCCTTGAGTGCTTCAAGTA
GTGTGTGCCCGTCTGTTGTGTGACTCTGGTAACTAGAGATCCCTCAGACCCTTTTAGTCAGTGTGGAAAA
TCTCTAGCAGGGCCCGTTTAAACCCGCTGATCAGCCTCGACTGTGCCTTCTAGTTGCCAGCCATCTGTTG
TTTGCCCCTCCCCCGTGCCTTCCTTGACCCTGGAAGGTGCCACTCCCACTGTCCTTTCCTAATAAAATGA
GGAAATTGCATCGCATTGTCTGAGTAGGTGTCATTCTATTCTGGGGGGTGGGGTGGGGCAGGACAGCAAG
GGGGAGGATTGGGAAGACAATAGCAGGCATGCTGGGGATGCGGTGGGCTCTATGGCTTCTGAGGCGGAAA
GAACCAGCTGGGGCTCTAGGGGGTATCCCC
[124 nt withheld, positions 7031-7154]
C
[91 nt withheld, positions 7156-7246]
A
[49 nt withheld, positions 7248-7296]
CCTTTGACGTTGGAGTCCACGTTCTTT
[37 nt withheld, positions 7324-7360]
ACCCTATCTCGGTCTATTCTTTTGATTTATAAGGGATTTTGCCGATTTCGGCCTATTGGTTAAAAAATGA
GCTGATTTAACAAAAATTTAACGCGAATTAATTCTGTGGAATGTGTGTCAGTTAGGGTGTGGAAAGTCCC
CAGGCTCCCCAGCAGGCAGAAGTATGCAAAGCATGCATCTCAATTAGTCAGCAACCAGGTGTGGAAAGTC
CCCAGGCTCCCCAGCAGGCAGAAGTATGCAAAGCATGCATCTCAATTAGTCAGCAACCATAGTCCCGCCC
CTAACTCCGCCCATCCCGCCCCTAACTCCGCCCAGTTCCGCCCATTCTCCGCCCCATGGCTGACTAATTT
TTTTTATTTATGCAGAGGCCGAGGCCGCCTCTGCCTCTGAGCTATTCCAGAAGTAGTGAGGAGGCTTTTT
TGGAGGCCTAGGCTTTTGCAAAAAGCTCCCGGGAGCTTGTATATCCATTTTCGGATCTGATCAGCACGTG
TTGACAATTAATCATCGGCATAGTATATCGGCATAGTATAATACGACAAGGTGAGGAACTAAACCATGGC
CAAGTTGACCAGTGCCGTTCCGGTGCTCACCGCGCGCGACGTCGCCGGAGCGGTCGAGTTCTGGACCGAC
CGGCTCGGGTTCTCCCGGGACTTCGTGGAGGACGACTTCGCCGGTGTGGTCCGGGACGACGTGACCCTGT
TCATCAGCGCGGTCCAGGACCAGGTGGTGCCGGACAACACCCTGGCCTGGGTGTGGGTGCGCGGCCTGGA
CGAGCTGTACGCCGAGTGGTCGGAGGTCGTGTCCACGAACTTCCGGGACGCCTCCGGGCCGGCCATGACC
GAGATCGGCGAGCAGCCGTGGGGGCGGGAGTTCGCCCTGCGCGACCCGGCCGGCAACTGCGTGCACTTCG
TGGCCGAGGAGCAGGACTGACACGTGCTACGAGATTTCGATTCCACCGCCGCCTTCTATGAAAGGTTGGG
CTTCGGAATCGTTTTCCGGGACGCCGGCTGGATGATCCTCCAGCGCGGGGATCTCATGCTGGAGTTCTTC
GCCCACCCCAACTTGTTTATTGCAGCTTATAATGGTTACAAATAAAGCAATAGCATCACAAATTTCACAA
ATAAAGCATTTTTTTCACTGCATTCTAGTTGTGGTTTGTCCAAACTCATCAATGTATCTTATCATGTCTG
TATACCGTCGACCTCTAGCTAGAGCTTGGCGTAATCATGGTCATAGCTGTTTCCTGTGTGAAATTGTTAT
CCGCTCACAATTCCACACAACATACGAGCCGGAAGCATAAAGTGTAAAGCCTGGGGTGCCTAATGAGTGA
GCTAACTCACATTAATTGCGTTGCGCTCACTGCCCGCTTTCCAGTCGGGAAACCTGTCGTGCCAGCTGCA
TTAATGAATCGGCCAACGCGCGGGGAGAGGCGGTTTGCGTATTGGGCGCTCTTCCGCTTCCTCGCTCACT
GACTCGCTGCGCTCGGTCGTTCGGCTGCGGCGAGCGGTATCAGCTCACTCAAAGGCGGTAATACGGTTAT
CCACAGAATCAGGGGATAACGCAGGAAAGAACATGTGAGCAAAAGGCCAGCAAAAGGCCAGGAACCGTAA
AAAGGCCGCGTTGCTGGCGTTTTTCCATAGGCTCCGCCCCCCTGACGAGCATCACAAAAATCGACGCTCA
AGTCAGAGGTGGCGAAACCCGACAGGACTATAAAGATACCAGGCGTTTCCCCCTGGAAGCTCCCTCGTGC
GCTCTCCTGTTCCGACCCTGCCGCTTACCGGATACCTGTCCGCCTTTCTCCCTTCGGGAAGCGTGGCGCT
TTCTCATAGCTCACGCTGTAGGTATCTCAGTTCGGTGTAGGTCGTTCGCTCCAAGCTGGGCTGTGTGCAC
GAACCCCCCGTTCAGCCCGACCGCTGCGCCTTATCCGGTAACTATCGTCTTGAGTCCAACCCGGTAAGAC
ACGACTTATCGCCACTGGCAGCAGCCACTGGTAACAGGATTAGCAGAGCGAGGTATGTAGGCGGTGCTAC
AGAGTTCTTGAAGTGGTGGCCTAACTACGGCTACACTAGAAGAACAGTATTTGGTATCTGCGCTCTGCTG
AAGCCAGTTACCTTCGGAAAAAGAGTTGGTAGCTCTTGATCCGGCAAACAAACCACCGCTGGTAGCGGTG
GTTTTTTTGTTTGCAAGCAGCAGATTACGCGCAGAAAAAAAGGATCTCAAGAAGATCCTTTGATCTTTTC
TACGGGGTCTGACGCTCAGTGGAACGAAAACTCACGTTAAGGGATTTTGGTCATGAGATTATCAAAAAGG
ATCTTCACCTAGATCCTTTTAAATTAAAAATGAAGTTTTAAATCAATCTAAAGTATATATGAGTAAACTT
GGTCTGACAGTTACCAATGCTTAATCAGTGAGGCACCTATCTCAGCGATCTGTCTATTTCGTTCATCCAT
AGTTGCCTGACTCCCCGTCGTGTAGATAACTACGATACGGGAGGGCTTACCATCTGGCCCCAGTGCTGCA
ATGATACCGCGAGACCCACGCTCACCGGCTCCAGATTTATCAGCAATAAACCAGCCAGCCGGAAGGGCCG
AGCGCAGAAGTGGTCCTGCAACTTTATCCGCCTCCATCCAGTCTATTAATTGTTGCCGGGAAGCTAGAGT
AAGTAGTTCGCCAGTTAATAGTTTGCGCAACGTTGTTGCCATTGCTACAGGCATCGTGGTGTCACGCTCG
TCGTTTGGTATGGCTTCATTCAGCTCCGGTTCCCAACGATCAAGGCGAGTTACATGATCCCCCATGTTGT
GCAAAAAAGCGGTTAGCTCCTTCGGTCCTCCGATCGTTGTCAGAAGTAAGTTGGCCGCAGTGTTATCACT
CATGGTTATGGCAGCACTGCATAATTCTCTTACTGTCATGCCATCCGTAAGATGCTTTTCTGTGACTGGT
GAGTACTCAACCAAGTCATTCTGAGAATAGTGTATGCGGCGACCGAGTTGCTCTTGCCCGGCGTCAATAC
GGGATAATACCGCGCCACATAGCAGAACTTTAAAAGTGCTCATCATTGGAAAACGTTCTTCGGGGCGAAA
ACTCTCAAGGATCTTACCGCTGTTGAGATCCAGTTCGATGTAACCCACTCGTGCACCCAACTGATCTTCA
GCATCTTTTACTTTCACCAGCGTTTCTGGGTGAGCAAAAACAGGAAGGCAAAATGCCGCAAAAAAGGGAA
TAAGGGCGACACGGAAATGTTGAATACTCATACTCTTCCTTTTTCAATATTATTGAAGCATTTATCAGGG
TTATTGTCTCATGAGCGGATACATATTTGAATGTATTTAGAAAAATAAACAAATAGGGGTTCCGCGCACA
TTTCCCCGAAAAGTGCCACCTGAC
Features (pLannotate 1.2.2; 35 found; start..end, strand, type, name):
     31..83      -  misc_feature   bom (fragment): basis of mobility region from pBR322
    238..617     +  enhancer       CMV enhancer: human cytomegalovirus immediate early enhancer
    618..817     +  promoter       CMV promoter: human cytomegalovirus (CMV) immediate early promoter
    835..1015    +  LTR            5' LTR (truncated): truncated 5' long terminal repeat (LTR) from HIV-1
   1062..1187    +  misc_feature   HIV-1 Ψ: packaging signal of human immunodeficiency virus type 1
   1171..1534    +  CDS            HIV-1 gag (fragment): gag protein from human immunodeficiency virus 1; gag
   1680..1913    +  misc_feature   RRE: The Rev response element (RRE) of HIV-1 allows for Rev-dependent mRNA export from the nucleus to the cytoplasm.
   2290..2390    +  CDS            Rev (fragment): human immunodeficiency virus 1 (HIV-1) Rev protein; rev; enhances nuclear export of unspliced and incompletely spliced viral mRNAs
   2440..2557    +  misc_feature   cPPT/CTS: central polypurine tract and central termination sequence of HIV-1
   2619..3823    +  promoter       UbC promoter: human ubiquitin C promoter
   3842..3859    -  misc_feature   MCS (fragment): pUC18/19 multiple cloning site
   3917..4243    +  CDS            dpnC (fragment): T2D1_STRPN - Experimental evidence at protein level: Swiss-Prot protein existence level 1. Recognizes the double-stranded and methylated sequence G(Me)ATC and cleaves after A-2. From Streptococcus pneumoniae serotype 4 (strain ATCC BAA-334 / TIGR4).
   4274..4423    +  CDS            VP64: tetrameric repeat of the minimal activation domain of herpes simplex virus VP16 (Beerli et al., 1998)
   4427..4468    +  CDS            V5 tag: epitope tag from simian virus 5
   4514..5013    +  promoter       PGK promoter: mouse phosphoglycerate kinase 1 promoter
   5037..5411    +  CDS            BleoR: antibiotic-binding protein; Sh ble from Streptoalloteichus hindustanus; confers resistance to bleomycin, phleomycin, and Zeocin™
   5412..5436    +  misc_feature   MCS (fragment): pBluescript multiple cloning site
   5436..6024    +  misc_feature   WPRE: woodchuck hepatitis virus posttranscriptional regulatory element
   5961..6542    +  CDS            nef (fragment): NEF_HV1H2 - Experimental evidence at protein level: Swiss-Prot protein existence level 1. Extracellular Nef protein targets CD4(+) T-lymphocytes for apoptosis by interacting with CXCR4 surface receptors. From Human immunodeficiency virus type 1 group M subtype B (isolate HXB2) (HIV-1).
   6549..6729    +  LTR            5' LTR (truncated): truncated 5' long terminal repeat (LTR) from HIV-1
   6761..6985    +  polyA_signal   bGH poly(A) signal: bovine growth hormone polyadenylation signal
   6989..7010    +  promoter       SV40 promoter (fragment): SV40 enhancer and early promoter
   7031..7459    +  rep_origin     f1 ori (sequence partly withheld): f1 bacteriophage origin of replication; arrow indicates direction of (+) strand synthesis
   7473..7802    +  promoter       SV40 promoter: SV40 enhancer and early promoter
   7850..7897    +  promoter       EM7 promoter: synthetic bacterial promoter&nbsp
   7916..8290    +  CDS            BleoR: antibiotic-binding protein; Sh ble from Streptoalloteichus hindustanus; confers resistance to bleomycin, phleomycin, and Zeocin™
   8300..8425    +  CDS            ble (fragment): BLE_KLEPN - Experimental evidence at protein level: Swiss-Prot protein existence level 1. Binding protein with a strong affinity to the bleomycin family of antibiotics. Binds to CL990; an antimitotic-antibiotic compound. From Klebsiella pneumoniae.
   8420..8541    +  polyA_signal   SV40 poly(A) signal: SV40 polyadenylation signal
   8612..8634    -  protein_bind   lac operator (fragment): The lac repressor binds to the lac operator to inhibit transcription in E. coli. This inhibition can be relieved by adding lactose or isopropyl-β-D-thiogalactopyranoside (IPTG). lac repressor encoded by lacI
   8638..8668    -  promoter       lac promoter: promoter for the E. coli lac operon
   8683..8704    -  protein_bind   CAP binding site: CAP binding activates transcription in the presence of cAMP. E. coli catabolite activator protein
   8717..8809    -  CDS            lacI (fragment): lac repressor; lacI; The lac repressor binds to the lac operator to inhibit transcription in E. coli. This inhibition can be relieved by adding lactose or isopropyl-β-D-thiogalactopyranoside (IPTG).
   8992..9580    -  rep_origin     ori: high-copy-number ColE1/pMB1/pBR322/pUC origin of replication
   9751..10611   -  CDS            AmpR: β-lactamase; bla; confers resistance to ampicillin, carbenicillin, and related antibiotics
  10612..10716   -  promoter       AmpR promoter: bla
