[The description below was written by a language model from this plasmid's Addgene catalogue record and pLannotate feature annotations shown in this document.]
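Description:
pMP650 is a lentiviral mammalian expression plasmid of about 10.7 kb built on the FUGW backbone. It encodes a synthetic "reader" protein that activates transcription near adenine-methylated GATC (Gm6ATC) sites. In bacteria it is maintained through a high-copy ColE1/pUC-type origin and selected with ampicillin via the β-lactamase gene; an f1 origin is also present. The viral portion has a third-generation-style layout: a CMV enhancer/promoter drives a truncated HIV-1 5' LTR, followed by the Ψ packaging signal with a gag fragment, the Rev response element and the cPPT/CTS. Downstream of the payload lie a WPRE, a truncated 3' LTR (annotated by the software as a second truncated 5' LTR) and a bGH polyadenylation signal.

Between the LTRs are two expression units. The human ubiquitin C promoter drives a fusion of DpnI residues 146–254 to the VP64 activation domain, with a C-terminal V5 epitope tag for detection. The DpnI fragment comes from the Streptococcus pneumoniae enzyme that recognises methylated GATC, and the record presents this truncation as the m6A-reading module. A mouse PGK promoter then drives the Sh ble gene, which allows Zeocin selection of transduced cells. A second bleomycin/Zeocin resistance cassette under SV40 and EM7 promoters sits in the backbone outside the LTRs, so it would not be packaged into virus.

As part of a synthetic epigenetic read-write system, the construct recruits VP64 to DNA carrying m6A marks. It therefore converts an orthogonal methylation signal, presumably deposited by a separate writer not encoded on this plasmid, into gene activation in mammalian cells.
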