Addgene plasmid #135000: pMP650
Purpose: VP64-m6A Reader. Activates transcription near Gm6ATC sites. pUBC-DpnI(aa146-254)-VP64-V5 pGK-ZeoR
Depositing lab: Ahmad Khalil. Depositing organization: Boston University Main Campus. Publication: Engineering Epigenetic Regulation Using Synthetic Read-Write Modules. Park M, Patel N, Keung AJ, Khalil AS. Cell. 2019 Jan 10;176(1-2):227-238.e20. doi: 10.1016/j.cell.2018.11.002. Epub 2018 Dec 6. PubMed 30528434.
Backbone
  Vector backbone: FUGW
  Backbone manufacturer: David Baltimore Lab Addgene #14883
  Total vector size (bp): 10743
  Vector type: Mammalian Expression, Lentiviral, Synthetic Biology
  Selectable markers: Zeocin
Growth in bacteria
  Bacterial resistance: Ampicillin, 100 μg/mL
  Growth temperature: 37°C
  Growth strain: NEB Stable
  Copy number: Unknown
Gene/Insert
  Gene/Insert name: pUBC-DpnI(aa146-254)-VP64-V5 pGK-ZeoR
  Species: Synthetic
  Mutation: DpnI truncated to aa146-254
  Tag / fusion protein: DpnI(aa146-254) (N terminal on insert); VP-64; V5 tag (C terminal on insert)
Terms and licenses: Academic/Nonprofit Terms; Industry Terms: Not Available to Industry
How to cite: pMP650 was a gift from Ahmad Khalil (Addgene plasmid # 135000 ; http://n2t.net/addgene:135000 ; RRID:Addgene_135000)
